Addgene plasmid #109853: pHH0103_ABCE1_ABC-tran
Purpose: Protein expression and purification of ABCE1_ABC-tran
Depositing lab: Sachdev Sidhu. Depositing organization: University of Toronto. Publication: Large-scale survey and database of high affinity ligands for peptide recognition modules. Teyra J, Kelil A, Jain S, Helmy M, Jajodia R, Hooda Y, Gu J, D'Cruz AA, Nicholson SE, Min J, Sudol M, Kim PM, Bader GD, Sidhu SS. Mol Syst Biol. 2020 Dec;16(12):e9310. doi: 10.15252/msb.20199310. PubMed 33438817.
Backbone
  Vector backbone: pHH0103
  Vector type: Bacterial Expression
Growth in bacteria
  Bacterial resistance: Ampicillin, 100 μg/mL
  Growth temperature: 37°C
  Growth strain: DH5alpha
  Copy number: Low Copy
Gene/Insert
  Gene/Insert name: ABCE1_ABC-tran
  Species: H. sapiens (human)
  Entrez Gene: ABCE1 (a.k.a. ABC38, OABP, RLI, RLI1, RNASEL1, RNASELI, RNS4I)
  Cloning method: Restriction Enzyme; 5′ cloning site Sfi1 (unknown if destroyed); 3′ cloning site Not1 (unknown if destroyed)
Terms and licenses: Academic/Nonprofit Terms; Industry Terms: Not Available to Industry
How to cite: pHH0103_ABCE1_ABC-tran was a gift from Sachdev Sidhu (Addgene plasmid # 109853 ; http://n2t.net/addgene:109853 ; RRID:Addgene_109853)
