[The description below was written by a language model from this plasmid's Addgene catalogue record and pLannotate feature annotations shown in this document.]
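Description:
pHH0103_ABCE1_ABC-tran is a 7,461 nt bacterial expression plasmid built on the pHH0103 backbone for producing and purifying a domain of human ABCE1 in E. coli. It is propagated through a ColE1/pMB1-type origin with the pBR322 bom region and is selected with ampicillin via the β-lactamase gene and its native promoter. The catalogue lists it as low copy. The annotated rop gene is split into two fragments by an inserted f1 phage origin, so whether Rop contributes to that copy number cannot be judged from the table. The f1 ori would allow single-stranded DNA packaging with helper phage.

Expression is driven by the hybrid tac promoter followed by a lac operator. The plasmid carries its own lacI gene under the up-mutated lacIq promoter, so transcription is tightly repressed until induced with IPTG. The open reading frame begins with a 6xHis tag and Schistosoma japonicum glutathione S-transferase, followed by a roughly 735 nt fragment of ABCE1 corresponding to the ABC transporter ("ABC-tran") domain, cloned between SfiI and NotI sites. The product should therefore be a His-GST–ABCE1 domain fusion suitable for nickel or glutathione affinity purification.

An fd phage terminator lies just after the insert. Beyond it are two fragments of M13 gene III, which suggest that the backbone derives from a phage-display phagemid, though the record does not say this. These fragments, along with pBR322-type remnants of the tetracycline resistance gene and its promoter, appear to be leftovers with no role in expression. The associated publication surveys high-affinity ligands for peptide recognition modules, which is consistent with using the purified domain as a binding target.
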