Features (pLannotate 1.2.2; 21 found; start..end, strand, type, name):
      1..29      +  promoter       tac promoter: strong E. coli promoter; hybrid between the trp and lac UV5 promoters
     37..53      +  protein_bind   lac operator: The lac repressor binds to the lac operator to inhibit transcription in E. coli. This inhibition can be relieved by adding lactose or isopropyl-β-D-thiogalactopyranoside (IPTG). lac repressor encoded by lacI
    138..155     +  CDS            6xHis: 6xHis affinity tag
    171..824     +  CDS            GST26_SCHJA: Experimental evidence at protein level: Swiss-Prot protein existence level 1. GST isoenzymes appear to play a central role in the parasite detoxification system. Other functions are also suspected including a role in increasing the solubility of haematin in the parasite gut. From Schistosoma japonicum (Blood fluke).
    906..1640    +  CDS            ABCE1 (fragment): ABCE1_HUMAN - Also known as RLI, RNASEL1, RNASELI, RNS4I. Experimental evidence at protein level: Swiss-Prot protein existence level 1. (Microbial infection) Plays a role in the down-regulation of the 2-5A/RNASEL pathway during encephalomyocarditis virus (EMCV) and HIV-1 infections. From Homo sapiens (Human).
   1656..1703    +  terminator     fd terminator (sequence withheld): central terminator from bacteriophage fd (Otsuka and Kunisawa, 1982)
   1708..1920    +  CDS            M13 gene III (fragment) (sequence partly withheld): pIII; III; minor coat protein
   1935..2405    +  CDS            M13 gene III (fragment) (sequence partly withheld): pIII; III; minor coat protein
   2427..2497    +  CDS            TcR (fragment): tetracycline efflux protein; tet; confers resistance to tetracycline
   2739..3119    -  CDS            YPB1_ECOLX: Protein predicted: Swiss-Prot protein existence level 4. From Escherichia coli.
   3136..3287    +  CDS            rop (fragment): Rop protein, which maintains plasmids at low copy number; rop
   3323..3751    -  rep_origin     f1 ori (sequence partly withheld): f1 bacteriophage origin of replication; arrow indicates direction of (+) strand synthesis
   3760..3799    +  CDS            rop (fragment): Rop protein, which maintains plasmids at low copy number; rop
   3901..4041    +  misc_feature   bom: basis of mobility region from pBR322
   4227..4814    -  rep_origin     ori: high-copy-number ColE1/pMB1/pBR322/pUC origin of replication
   4985..5845    -  CDS            AmpR: β-lactamase; bla; confers resistance to ampicillin, carbenicillin, and related antibiotics
   5846..5950    -  promoter       AmpR promoter: bla
   6059..6136    +  promoter       lacIq promoter: lacI (mutant); In the lacIq allele, a single base change in the promoter boosts expression of the lacI gene about 10-fold.
   6137..7219    +  CDS            lacI: lac repressor; lacI; The lac repressor binds to the lac operator to inhibit transcription in E. coli. This inhibition can be relieved by adding lactose or isopropyl-β-D-thiogalactopyranoside (IPTG).
   7232..7253    +  protein_bind   CAP binding site: CAP binding activates transcription in the presence of cAMP. E. coli catabolite activator protein
   7272..7289    +  promoter       tet promoter (fragment): E. coli promoter for tetracycline efflux protein gene
>Addgene plasmid #109853 | pHH0103_ABCE1_ABC-tran | addgene full sequence | sequence record 214868 | Addgene NGS Result
TTGACAATTAATCATCGGCTCGTATAATGTGTGGAATTGTGAGCGGATAACAATTTCACACAGGAAACAG
CCAGTCCGTTTAGGTGTTTTCACGAGCACTTCACCAACAAGGACCATAGATTATGAAAATCGAAGAACAC
CATCACCATCACCATTCCAGCGGTAAGCTTATGTCCCCTATACTAGGTTATTGGAAAATTAAGGGCCTTG
TGCAACCCACTCGACTTCTTTTGGAATATCTTGAAGAAAAATATGAAGAGCATTTGTATGAGCGCGATGA
AGGTGATAAATGGCGAAACAAAAAGTTTGAATTGGGTTTGGAGTTTCCCAATCTTCCTTATTATATTGAT
GGTGATGTTAAATTAACACAGTCTATGGCCATCATACGTTATATAGCTGACAAGCACAACATGTTGGGTG
GTTGTCCAAAAGAGCGTGCAGAGATTTCAATGCTTGAAGGAGCGGTTTTGGATATTAGATACGGTGTTTC
GAGAATTGCATATAGTAAAGACTTTGAAACTCTCAAAGTTGATTTTCTTAGCAAGCTACCTGAAATGCTG
AAAATGTTCGAAGATCGTTTATGTCATAAAACATATTTAAATGGTGATCATGTAACCCATCCTGACTTCA
TGTTGTATGACGCTCTTGATGTTGTTTTATACATGGACCCAATGTGCCTGGATGCGTTCCCAAAATTAGT
TTGTTTTAAAAAACGTATTGAAGCTATCCCACAAATTGATAAGTACTTGAAATCCAGCAAGTATATAGCA
TGGCCTTTGCAGGGCTGGCAAGCCACGTTTGGTGGTGGCGACCATCCTCCAAAATCGGATCTGGAAGTTC
TGTTCCAGGGGCCCCTGTCCAGCGGTCTGGTTCCGCGTGGTTCCGGTACCGCGGCCCAGCCGGCCCTGCC
GAGCAACCTGGAAAAAGAAACCACGCATCGTTATTGCGCGAATGCCTTTAAGCTGCACCGTCTGCCGATT
CCGCGTCCGGGTGAAGTGCTGGGCCTGGTTGGTACCAACGGCATTGGTAAAAGTACGGCGCTGAAGATCC
TGGCCGGCAAACAGAAGCCGAATCTGGGTAAATATGATGACCCGCCGGATTGGCAGGAAATTCTGACCTA
TTTTCGTGGTTCAGAACTGCAAAACTACTTCACGAAAATCCTGGAAGATGACCTGAAAGCAATTATCAAG
CCGCAGTACGTCGATCAAATTCCGAAAGCGGCCAAGGGCACCGTGGGTAGCATCCTGGATCGCAAAGACG
AAACCAAGACGCAGGCTATTGTGTGTCAGCAACTGGATCTGACCCATCTGAAAGAACGTAATGTTGAAGA
CCTGTCTGGCGGTGAACTGCAGCGCTTTGCATGCGCTGTGGTTTGTATCCAAAAGGCGGATATCTTCATG
TTCGACGAACCGAGCTCTTATCTGGATGTGAAACAGCGTCTGAAGGCAGCTATTACCATCCGTTCCCTGA
TTAACCCGGATCGCTATATTATCGTCGTGGAACACGACCTGAGTGTCCTGGATTACCTGTCCGACTTCAT
CTGCTGTCTGTATGGCGTTCCGTCAGCCTACGGTGTTGTCACCATGCCGTTTTCGGTTCGCGAAGGCATT
AATATCTTCCTGGATGGTTACGTCCCGACGGCGGCCGCATA
[142 nt withheld, positions 1652-1793]
C
[98 nt withheld, positions 1795-1892]
AGTTTGTACTGGTGACGAAACTCAGTGTCTAGCTAGAGTGGC
[149 nt withheld, positions 1935-2083]
T
[41 nt withheld, positions 2085-2125]
T
[62 nt withheld, positions 2127-2188]
A
[35 nt withheld, positions 2190-2224]
CCTCCCTCAATCGGTTGAATGTCGCCCTTTTGTCTTTGGCGCTGGTAAACCATATGAA
[86 nt withheld, positions 2283-2368]
T
[54 nt withheld, positions 2370-2423]
CTAGCGCCGCCCTATACCTTGTCTGCCTCCCCGCGTTGCGTCGCGGTGCATGGAGCCGGGCCACCTCGAC
CTGAATGGAAGCCGGCGGCACCTCGCTAACGGATTCACCACTCCAAGAATTGGAGCCAATCAATTCTTGC
GGAGAACTGTGAATGCGCAAACCAACCCTTGGCAGAACATATCCATCGCGTCCGCCATCTCCAGCAGCCG
CACGCGGCGCATCTCGGGCAGCGTTGGGTCCTGGCCACGGGTGCGCATGATCGTGCTCCTGTCGTTGAGG
ACCCGGCTAGGCTGGCGGGGTTGCCTTACTGGTTAGCAGAATGAATCACCGATACGCGAGCGAACGTGAA
GCGACTGCTGCTGCAAAACGTCTGCGACCTGAGCAACAACATGAATGGTCTTCGGTTTCCGTGTTTCGTA
AAGTCTGGAAACGCGGAAGTCAGCGCCCTGCACCATTATGTTCCGGATCTGCATCGCAGGATGCTGCTGG
CTACCCTGTGGAACACCTACATCTGTATTAACGAAGCGCTGGCATTGACCCTGAGTGATTTTTCTCTGGT
CCCGCCGCATCCATACCGCCAGTTGTTTACCCTCACAACGTTCCAGTAACCGGGCATGTTCATCATCAGT
AACCCGTATCGTGAGCATCCTCTCTCGTTTCATCGGTATCATTACCCCCATGAACAGAAATCCCCCTTAC
ACGGAGGCATCAGTGACCAAACAGGAAAAAACCGCCCTTAACATGGCCCGCTTTATCAGAAGCCAGACAT
TAACGCTTCTGGAGAAACTCAACGAGCTGGACGCGGATGAACAGGCAGACATCTGTGAATCGCTTCACGA
CCACGCTGATGAGCTTTACCGCAGGATCCGCGAAATTGTAAGCGTTAATATTTTGTTAAAATTCGCGTTA
AATTTTTGTTAAATCAGCTCATTTTTTAACCAATAGGCCGAAATCGGCAAAATCCCTTATAAATCAAAAG
AATAGACCGAGATAGGGT
[37 nt withheld, positions 3422-3458]
AAAGAACGTGGACTCCAACGTCAAAGG
[49 nt withheld, positions 3486-3534]
T
[91 nt withheld, positions 3536-3626]
G
[124 nt withheld, positions 3628-3751]
CGCGGATCCTGCCTCGCGCGTTTCGGTGATGACGGTGAAAACCTCTGACACATGCAGCTCCCGGAGACGG
TCACAGCTTGTCTGTAAGCGGATGCCGGGAGCAGACAAGCCCGTCAGGGCGCGTCAGCGGGTGTTGGCGG
GTGTCGGGGCGCAGCCATGACCCAGTCACGTAGCGATAGCGGAGTGTATACTGGCTTAACTATGCGGCAT
CAGAGCAGATTGTACTGAGAGTGCACCATATGCGGTGTGAAATACCGCACAGATGCGTAAGGAGAAAATA
CCGCATCAGGCGCTCTTCCGCTTCCTCGCTCACTGACTCGCTGCGCTCGGTCGTTCGGCTGCGGCGAGCG
GTATCAGCTCACTCAAAGGCGGTAATACGGTTATCCACAGAATCAGGGGATAACGCAGGAAAGAACATGT
GAGCAAAAGGCCAGCAAAAGGCCAGGAACCGTAAAAAGGCCGCGTTGCTGGCGTTTTTCCATAGGCTCCG
CCCCCCTGACGAGCATCACAAAAATCGACGCTCAAGTCAGAGGTGGCGAAACCCGACAGGACTATAAAGA
TACCAGGGTTTCCCCCTGGAAGCTCCCTCGTGCGCTCTCCTGTTCCGACCCTGCCGCTTACCGGATACCT
GTCCGCCTTTCTCCCTTCGGGAAGCGTGGCGCTTTCTCATAGCTCACGCTGTAGGTATCTCAGTTCGGTG
TAGGTCGTTCGCTCCAAGCTGGGCTGTGTGCACGAACCCCCCGTTCAGCCCGACCGCTGCGCCTTATCCG
GTAACTATCGTCTTGAGTCCAACCCGGTAAGACACGACTTATCGCCACTGGCAGCAGCCACTGGTAACAG
GATTAGCAGAGCGAGGTATGTAGGCGGTGCTACAGAGTTCTTGAAGTGGTGGCCTAACTACGGCTACACT
AGAAGGACAGTATTTGGTATCTGCGCTCTGCTGAAGCCAGTTACCTTCGGAAAAAGAGTTGGTAGCTCTT
GATCCGGCAAACAAACCACCGCTGGTAGCGGTGGTTTTTTTGTTTGCAAGCAGCAGATTACGCGCAGAAA
AAAAGGATCTCAAGAAGATCCTTTGATCTTTTCTACGGGGTCTGACGCTCAGTGGAACGAAAACTCACGT
TAAGGGATTTTGGTCATGAGATTATCAAAAAGGATCTTCACCTAGATCCTTTTAAATTAAAAATGAAGTT
TTAAATCAATCTAAAGTATATATGAGTAAACTTGGTCTGACAGTTACCAATGCTTAATCAGTGAGGCACC
TATCTCAGCGATCTGTCTATTTCGTTCATCCATAGTTGCCTGACTCCCCGTCGTGTAGATAACTACGATA
CGGGAGGGCTTACCATCTGGCCCCAGTGCTGCAATGATACCGCGAGACCCACGCTCACCGGCTCCAGATT
TATCAGCAATAAACCAGCCAGCCGGAAGGGCCGAGCGCAGAAGTGGTCCTGCAACTTTATCCGCCTCCAT
CCAGTCTATTAATTGTTGCCGGGAAGCTAGAGTAAGTAGTTCGCCAGTTAATAGTTTGCGCAACGTTGTT
GCCATTGCTGCAGGCATCGTGGTGTCACGCTCGTCGTTTGGTATGGCTTCATTCAGCTCCGGTTCCCAAC
GATCAAGGCGAGTTACATGATCCCCCATGTTGTGCAAAAAAGCGGTTAGCTCCTTCGGTCCTCCGATCGT
TGTCAGAAGTAAGTTGGCCGCAGTGTTATCACTCATGGTTATGGCAGCACTGCATAATTCTCTTACTGTC
ATGCCATCCGTAAGATGCTTTTCTGTGACTGGTGAGTACTCAACCAAGTCATTCTGAGAATAGTGTATGC
GGCGACCGAGTTGCTCTTGCCCGGCGTCAACACGGGATAATACCGCGCCACATAGCAGAACTTTAAAAGT
GCTCATCATTGGAAAACGTTCTTCGGGGCGAAAACTCTCAAGGATCTTACCGCTGTTGAGATCCAGTTCG
ATGTAACCCACTCGTGCACCCAACTGATCTTCAGCATCTTTTACTTTCACCAGCGTTTCTGGGTGAGCAA
AAACAGGAAGGCAAAATGCCGCAAAAAAGGGAATAAGGGCGACACGGAAATGTTGAATACTCATACTCTT
CCTTTTTCAATATTATTGAAGCATTTATCAGGGTTATTGTCTCATGAGCGGATACATATTTGAATGTATT
TAGAAAAATAAACAAATAGGGGTTCCGCGCACATTTCCCCGAAAAGTGCCACCTGACGTCTAAGAAACCA
TTATTATCATGACATTAACCTATAAAAATAGGCGTATCACGAGGCCCTTTCGTCTTCAAGAATTCCCGAC
ACCATCGAATGGTGCAAAACCTTTCGCGGTATGGCATGATAGCGCCCGGAAGAGAGTCAATTCAGGGTGG
TGAATGTGAAACCAGTAACGTTATACGATGTCGCAGAGTATGCCGGTGTCTCTTATCAGACCGTTTCCCG
CGTGGTGAACCAGGCCAGCCACGTTTCTGCGAAAACGCGGGAAAAAGTGGAAGCGGCGATGGCGGAGCTG
AATTACATTCCCAACCGCGTGGCACAACAACTGGCGGGCAAACAGTCGTTGCTGATTGGCGTTGCCACCT
CCAGTCTGGCCCTGCACGCGCCGTCGCAAATTGTCGCGGCGATTAAATCTCGCGCCGATCAACTGGGTGC
CAGCGTGGTGGTGTCGATGGTAGAACGAAGCGGCGTCGAAGCCTGTAAAGCGGCGGTGCACAATCTTCTC
GCGCAACGCGTCAGTGGGCTGATCATTAACTATCCGCTGGATGACCAGGATGCCATTGCTGTGGAAGCTG
CCTGCACTAATGTTCCGGCGTTATTTCTTGATGTCTCTGACCAGACACCCATCAACAGTATTATTTTCTC
CCATGAAGACGGTACGCGACTGGGCGTGGAGCATCTGGTCGCATTGGGTCACCAGCAAATCGCGCTGTTA
GCGGGCCCATTAAGTTCTGTCTCGGCGCGTCTGCGTCTGGCTGGCTGGCATAAATATCTCACTCGCAATC
AAATTCAGCCGATAGCGGAACGGGAAGGCGACTGGAGTGCCATGTCCGGTTTTCAACAAACCATGCAAAT
GCTGAATGAGGGCATCGTTCCCACTGCGATGCTGGTTGCCAACGATCAGATGGCGCTGGGCGCAATGCGC
GCCATTACCGAGTCCGGGCTGCGCGTTGGTGCGGATATCTCGGTAGTGGGATACGACGATACCGAAGACA
GCTCATGTTATATCCCGCCGTTAACCACCATCAAACAGGATTTTCGCCTGCTGGGGCAAACCAGCGTGGA
CCGCTTGCTGCAACTCTCTCAGGGCCAGGCGGTGAAGGGCAATCAGCTGTTGCCCGTCTCACTGGTGAAA
AGAAAAACCACCCTGGCGCCCAATACGCAAACCGCCTCTCCCCGCGCGTTGGCCGATTCATTAATGCAGC
TGGCACGACAGGTTTCCCGACTGGAAAGCGGGCAGTGAGCGCAACGCAATTAATGTAAGTTAGCTCACTC
ATTAGGCACAATTCTCATGTTTGACAGCTTATCATCGACTGCACGGTGCACCAATGCTTCTGGCGTCAGG
CAGCCATCGGAAGCTGTGGTATGGCTGTGCAGGTCGTAAATCACTGCATAATTCGTGTCGCTCAAGGCGC
ACTCCCGTTCTGGATAATGTTTTTTGCGCCGACATCATAACGGTTCTGGCAAATATTCTGAAATGAGCTG
