>Addgene plasmid #109853 | pHH0103_ABCE1_ABC-tran | depositor partial sequence | sequence record 206805 | pHH0103_ABCE1_ABC-tran sequence 756 bps
GGCCCAGCCGGCCCTGCCGAGCAACCTGGAAAAAGAAACCACGCATCGTTATTGCGCGAATGCCTTTAAG
CTGCACCGTCTGCCGATTCCGCGTCCGGGTGAAGTGCTGGGCCTGGTTGGTACCAACGGCATTGGTAAAA
GTACGGCGCTGAAGATCCTGGCCGGCAAACAGAAGCCGAATCTGGGTAAATATGATGACCCGCCGGATTG
GCAGGAAATTCTGACCTATTTTCGTGGTTCAGAACTGCAAAACTACTTCACGAAAATCCTGGAAGATGAC
CTGAAAGCAATTATCAAGCCGCAGTACGTCGATCAAATTCCGAAAGCGGCCAAGGGCACCGTGGGTAGCA
TCCTGGATCGCAAAGACGAAACCAAGACGCAGGCTATTGTGTGTCAGCAACTGGATCTGACCCATCTGAA
AGAACGTAATGTTGAAGACCTGTCTGGCGGTGAACTGCAGCGCTTTGCATGCGCTGTGGTTTGTATCCAA
AAGGCGGATATCTTCATGTTCGACGAACCGAGCTCTTATCTGGATGTGAAACAGCGTCTGAAGGCAGCTA
TTACCATCCGTTCCCTGATTAACCCGGATCGCTATATTATCGTCGTGGAACACGACCTGAGTGTCCTGGA
TTACCTGTCCGACTTCATCTGCTGTCTGTATGGCGTTCCGTCAGCCTACGGTGTTGTCACCATGCCGTTT
TCGGTTCGCGAAGGCATTAATATCTTCCTGGATGGTTACGTCCCGACGGCGGCCGC
